>Addgene plasmid #187898 | HA-EGFP-NEMO-D304N | addgene full sequence | sequence record 390140 | Addgene NGS Result
TGCCTAATGAGTGAGCTAACTCACATTAATTGCGTTGCGCTCACTGCCCGCTTTCCAGTCGGGAAACCTG
TCGTGCCAGCTGCATTAATGAATCGGCCAACGCGCGGGGAGAGGCGGTTTGCGTATTGGGCGCTCTTCCG
CTTCCTCGCTCACTGACTCGCTGCGCTCGGTCGTTCGGCTGCGGCGAGCGGTATCAGCTCACTCAAAGGC
GGTAATACGGTTATCCACAGAATCAGGGGATAACGCAGGAAAGAACATGTGAGCAAAAGGCCAGCAAAAG
GCCAGGAACCGTAAAAAGGCCGCGTTGCTGGCGTTTTTCCATAGGCTCCGCCCCCCTGACGAGCATCACA
AAAATCGACGCTCAAGTCAGAGGTGGCGAAACCCGACAGGACTATAAAGATACCAGGCGTTTCCCCCTGG
AAGCTCCCTCGTGCGCTCTCCTGTTCCGACCCTGCCGCTTACCGGATACCTGTCCGCCTTTCTCCCTTCG
GGAAGCGTGGCGCTTTCTCATAGCTCACGCTGTAGGTATCTCAGTTCGGTGTAGGTCGTTCGCTCCAAGC
TGGGCTGTGTGCACGAACCCCCCGTTCAGCCCGACCGCTGCGCCTTATCCGGTAACTATCGTCTTGAGTC
CAACCCGGTAAGACACGACTTATCGCCACTGGCAGCAGCCACTGGTAACAGGATTAGCAGAGCGAGGTAT
GTAGGCGGTGCTACAGAGTTCTTGAAGTGGTGGCCTAACTACGGCTACACTAGAAGAACAGTATTTGGTA
TCTGCGCTCTGCTGAAGCCAGTTACCTTCGGAAAAAGAGTTGGTAGCTCTTGATCCGGCAAACAAACCAC
CGCTGGTAGCGGTGGTTTTTTTGTTTGCAAGCAGCAGATTACGCGCAGAAAAAAAGGATCTCAAGAAGAT
CCTTTGATCTTTTCTACGGGGTCTGACGCTCAGTGGAACGAAAACTCACGTTAAGGGATTTTGGTCATGA
GATTATCAAAAAGGATCTTCACCTAGATCCTTTTAAATTAAAAATGAAGTTTTAAATCAATCTAAAGTAT
ATATGAGTAAACTTGGTCTGACAGTTACCAATGCTTAATCAGTGAGGCACCTATCTCAGCGATCTGTCTA
TTTCGTTCATCCATAGTTGCCTGACTCCCCGTCGTGTAGATAACTACGATACGGGAGGGCTTACCATCTG
GCCCCAGTGCTGCAATGATACCGCGAGACCCACGCTCACCGGCTCCAGATTTATCAGCAATAAACCAGCC
AGCCGGAAGGGCCGAGCGCAGAAGTGGTCCTGCAACTTTATCCGCCTCCATCCAGTCTATTAATTGTTGC
CGGGAAGCTAGAGTAAGTAGTTCGCCAGTTAATAGTTTGCGCAACGTTGTTGCCATTGCTACAGGCATCG
TGGTGTCACGCTCGTCGTTTGGTATGGCTTCATTCAGCTCCGGTTCCCAACGATCAAGGCGAGTTACATG
ATCCCCCATGTTGTGCAAAAAAGCGGTTAGCTCCTTCGGTCCTCCGATCGTTGTCAGAAGTAAGTTGGCC
GCAGTGTTATCACTCATGGTTATGGCAGCACTGCATAATTCTCTTACTGTCATGCCATCCGTAAGATGCT
TTTCTGTGACTGGTGAGTACTCAACCAAGTCATTCTGAGAATAGTGTATGCGGCGACCGAGTTGCTCTTG
CCCGGCGTCAATACGGGATAATACCGCGCCACATAGCAGAACTTTAAAAGTGCTCATCATTGGAAAACGT
TCTTCGGGGCGAAAACTCTCAAGGATCTTACCGCTGTTGAGATCCAGTTCGATGTAACCCACTCGTGCAC
CCAACTGATCTTCAGCATCTTTTACTTTCACCAGCGTTTCTGGGTGAGCAAAAACAGGAAGGCAAAATGC
CGCAAAAAAGGGAATAAGGGCGACACGGAAATGTTGAATACTCATACTCTTCCTTTTTCAATATTATTGA
AGCATTTATCAGGGTTATTGTCTCATGAGCGGATACATATTTGAATGTATTTAGAAAAATAAACAAATAG
GGGTTCCGCGCACATTTCCCCGAAAAGTGCCACCTGACGTCGACGGATCGGGAGATCTCCCGATCCCCTA
TGGTGCACTCTCAGTACAATCTGCTCTGATGCCGCATAGTTAAGCCAGTATCTGCTCCCTGCTTGTGTGT
TGGAGGTCGCTGAGTAGTGCGCGAGCAAAATTTAAGCTACAACAAGGCAAGGCTTGACCGACAATTGCAT
GAAGAATCTGCTTAGGGTTAGGCGTTTTGCGCTGCTTCGCGATGTACGGGCCAGATATACGCGTTGACAT
TGATTATTGACTAGTTATTAATAGTAATCAATTACGGGGTCATTAGTTCATAGCCCATATATGGAGTTCC
GCGTTACATAACTTACGGTAAATGGCCCGCCTGGCTGACCGCCCAACGACCCCCGCCCATTGACGTCAAT
AATGACGTATGTTCCCATAGTAACGCCAATAGGGACTTTCCATTGACGTCAATGGGTGGAGTATTTACGG
TAAACTGCCCACTTGGCAGTACATCAAGTGTATCATATGCCAAGTACGCCCCCTATTGACGTCAATGACG
GTAAATGGCCCGCCTGGCATTATGCCCAGTACATGACCTTATGGGACTTTCCTACTTGGCAGTACATCTA
CGTATTAGTCATCGCTATTACCATGGTGATGCGGTTTTGGCAGTACATCAATGGGCGTGGATAGCGGTTT
GACTCACGGGGATTTCCAAGTCTCCACCCCATTGACGTCAATGGGAGTTTGTTTTGGCACCAAAATCAAC
GGGACTTTCCAAAATGTCGTAACAACTCCGCCCCATTGACGCAAATGGGCGGTAGGCGTGTACGGTGGGA
GGTCTATATAAGCAGAGCTCTCTGGCTAACTAGAGAACCCACTGCTTACTGGCTTATCGAAATTAATACG
ACTCACTATAGGGAGACCCAAGCTTGCTTACATTTGCTTCTGACACAACTGTGTTCACTAGCAACCTCAA
ACAGACACCATGAGATCTTATCCATATGATGTGCCAGATTATGCAGCCATGGCCGGATCCATGGTGAGCA
AGGGCGAGGAGCTGTTCACCGGGGTGGTGCCCATCCTGGTCGAGCTGGACGGCGACGTAAACGGCCACAA
GTTCAGCGTGTCCGGCGAGGGCGAGGGCGATGCCACCTACGGCAAGCTGACCCTGAAGTTCATCTGCACC
ACCGGCAAGCTGCCCGTGCCCTGGCCCACCCTCGTGACCACCCTGACCTACGGCGTGCAGTGCTTCAGCC
GCTACCCCGACCACATGAAGCAGCACGACTTCTTCAAGTCCGCCATGCCCGAAGGCTACGTCCAGGAGCG
CACCATCTTCTTCAAGGACGACGGCAACTACAAGACCCGCGCCGAGGTGAAGTTCGAGGGCGACACCCTG
GTGAACCGCATCGAGCTGAAGGGCATCGACTTCAAGGAGGACGGCAACATCCTGGGGCACAAGCTGGAGT
ACAACTACAACAGCCACAACGTCTATATCATGGCCGACAAGCAGAAGAACGGCATCAAGGTGAACTTCAA
GATCCGCCACAACATCGAGGACGGCAGCGTGCAGCTCGCCGACCACTACCAGCAGAACACCCCCATCGGC
GACGGCCCCGTGCTGCTGCCCGACAACCACTACCTGAGCACCCAGTCCGCCCTGAGCAAAGACCCCAACG
AGAAGCGCGATCACATGGTCCTGCTGGAGTTCGTGACCGCCGCCGGGATCACTCTCGGCATGGACGAGCT
GTACAAGGAATTCCTCGACAACAAGCACCCCTGGAAGAACCAGCTGAGTGAGATGGTGCAGCCCAGTGGT
GGCCCAGCAGAGGACCAGGACATGCTGGGTGAAGAATCTTCTCTGGGGAAGCCTGCAATGCTACATCTGC
CTTCAGAGCAGGGTACTCCTGAGACCCTCCAGCGCTGCCTGGAAGAGAATCAAGAGCTCCGAGACGCTAT
CCGGCAGAGCAATCAGATGCTGAGGGAACGCTGTGAGGAGCTGCTGCATTTCCAGGTCAGCCAGCGGGAG
GAGAAGGAGTTCCTTATGTGCAAATTCCAGGAAGCCCGGAAGCTGGTGGAGAGACTGAGCTTGGAGAAGC
TTGATCTTCGGAGTCAGAGGGAACAGGCCTTAAAGGAGTTGGAGCAACTGAAGAAATGCCAACAGCAGAT
GGCTGAGGACAAGGCCTCTGTGAAAGTTCAGGTGACATCATTGCTCGGAGAACTCCAGGAGAGCCAGAGC
CGTTTGGAGGCTGCCACCAAGGATCGGCAAGCTTTAGAGGGAAGGATTCGAGCAGTTAGTGAGCAGGTCA
GACAGCTGGAGAGTGAGCGGGAGGTGCTACAGCAGCAGCACAGCGTCCAGGTGGACCAGCTGCGTATGCA
GAACCAGAGCGTGGAGGCTGCCTTGCGAATGGGGCGGCAGGCTGCTTCAGAGGAGAAGCGGAAGCTGGCT
CAGTTGCAGGCAGCCTATCACCAGCTCTTCCAAGACTACGACAGCCACATTAAGAGCAACAAGGGCATGC
AGCTGGAAGATCTGAGGCAACAGCTCCAGCAAGCTGAGGAGGCCCTGGTAGCCAAACAGGAATTGATTGA
TAAGCTGAAAGAGGAGGCTGAGCAGCACAAGATTGTGATGGAGACTGTGCCAGTCTTGAAGGCCCAGGCG
GATATCTACAAGGCTAACTTCCAAGCTGAGAGGCATGCCCGGGAGAAGCTGGTGGAGAAGAAGGAGTATT
TGCAGGAGCAGCTGGAGCAGCTGCAGCGCGAGTTCAACAAGCTGAAAGTTGGCTGCCATGAGTCAGCCAG
GATTGAGGATATGAGGAAGCGGCATGTAGAGACTCCCCAGCCTCCTTTACTCCCTGCTCCAGCTCACCAC
TCCTTTCATTTGGCCTTGTCCAACCAGCGGAGGAGCCCTCCTGAAGAACCTCCTGACTTCTGTTGTCCGA
AGTGCCAGTATCAGGCTCCTGATATGGACACTCTACAGATACATGTCATGGAGTGCATAGAGTAGGGGCA
GCAGATGCAAGGCCACTTGCAGTACTATGTCCTGATCTGTGTGACTTGTGCTTTCCTGTTTTACCTGCAT
AGTCCACACTTAAGGGCTTGCTTTAGCCCTTTGGTCCCCCATTTAGGGTAGACAGCCCCATTCAGGGCTT
TTTTTTTTTTCTGTGTGCCTGATCCAGTTTGCCTCTGGTGGCTTCTTCCCTCTTCTCCCATAGTCCTAGG
GAGTCTAGAGGGCCCTATTCTATAGTGTCACCTAAATGCTAGAGCTCGCTGATCAGCCTCGACTGTGCCT
TCTAGTTGCCAGCCATCTGTTGTTTGCCCCTCCCCCGTGCCTTCCTTGACCCTGGAAGGTGCCACTCCCA
CTGTCCTTTCCTAATAAAATGAGGAAATTGCATCGCATTGTCTGAGTAGGTGTCATTCTATTCTGGGGGG
TGGGGTGGGGCAGGACAGCAAGGGGGAGGATTGGGAAGACAATAGCAGGCATGCTGGGGATGCGGTGGGC
TCTATGGCTTCTGAGGCGGAAAGAACCAGCTGGGGCTCTAGGGGGTATCCCC
[124 nt withheld, positions 5583-5706]
C
[91 nt withheld, positions 5708-5798]
A
[49 nt withheld, positions 5800-5848]
CCTTTGACGTTGGAGTCCACGTTCTTT
[37 nt withheld, positions 5876-5912]
ACCCTATCTCGGTCTATTCTTTTGATTTATAAGGGATTTTGCCGATTTCGGCCTATTGGTTAAAAAATGA
GCTGATTTAACAAAAATTTAACGCGAATTAATTCTGTGGAATGTGTGTCAGTTAGGGTGTGGAAAGTCCC
CAGGCTCCCCAGCAGGCAGAAGTATGCAAAGCATGCATCTCAATTAGTCAGCAACCAGGTGTGGAAAGTC
CCCAGGCTCCCCAGCAGGCAGAAGTATGCAAAGCATGCATCTCAATTAGTCAGCAACCATAGTCCCGCCC
CTAACTCCGCCCATCCCGCCCCTAACTCCGCCCAGTTCCGCCCATTCTCCGCCCCATGGCTGACTAATTT
TTTTTATTTATGCAGAGGCCGAGGCCGCCTCTGCCTCTGAGCTATTCCAGAAGTAGTGAGGAGGCTTTTT
TGGAGGCCTAGGCTTTTGCAAAAAGCTCCCGGGAGCTTGTATATCCATTTTCGGATCTGATCAAGAGACA
GGATGAGGATCGTTTCGCATGATTGAACAAGATGGATTGCACGCAGGTTCTCCGGCCGCTTGGGTGGAGA
GGCTATTCGGCTATGACTGGGCACAACAGACAATCGGCTGCTCTGATGCCGCCGTGTTCCGGCTGTCAGC
GCAGGGGCGCCCGGTTCTTTTTGTCAAGACCGACCTGTCCGGTGCCCTGAATGAACTGCAGGACGAGGCA
GCGCGGCTATCGTGGCTGGCCACGACGGGCGTTCCTTGCGCAGCTGTGCTCGACGTTGTCACTGAAGCGG
GAAGGGACTGGCTGCTATTGGGCGAAGTGCCGGGGCAGGATCTCCTGTCATCTCACCTTGCTCCTGCCGA
GAAAGTATCCATCATGGCTGATGCAATGCGGCGGCTGCATACGCTTGATCCGGCTACCTGCCCATTCGAC
CACCAAGCGAAACATCGCATCGAGCGAGCACGTACTCGGATGGAAGCCGGTCTTGTCGATCAGGATGATC
TGGACGAAGAGCATCAGGGGCTCGCGCCAGCCGAACTGTTCGCCAGGCTCAAGGCGCGCATGCCCGACGG
CGAGGATCTCGTCGTGACCCATGGCGATGCCTGCTTGCCGAATATCATGGTGGAAAATGGCCGCTTTTCT
GGATTCATCGACTGTGGCCGGCTGGGTGTGGCGGACCGCTATCAGGACATAGCGTTGGCTACCCGTGATA
TTGCTGAAGAGCTTGGCGGCGAATGGGCTGACCGCTTCCTCGTGCTTTACGGTATCGCCGCTCCCGATTC
GCAGCGCATCGCCTTCTATCGCCTTCTTGACGAGTTCTTCTGAGCGGGACTCTGGGGTTCGAAATGACCG
ACCAAGCGACGCCCAACCTGCCATCACGAGATTTCGATTCCACCGCCGCCTTCTATGAAAGGTTGGGCTT
CGGAATCGTTTTCCGGGACGCCGGCTGGATGATCCTCCAGCGCGGGGATCTCATGCTGGAGTTCTTCGCC
CACCCCAACTTGTTTATTGCAGCTTATAATGGTTACAAATAAAGCAATAGCATCACAAATTTCACAAATA
AAGCATTTTTTTCACTGCATTCTAGTTGTGGTTTGTCCAAACTCATCAATGTATCTTATCATGTCTGTAT
ACCGTCGACCTCTAGCTAGAGCTTGGCGTAATCATGGTCATAGCTGTTTCCTGTGTGAAATTGTTATCCG
CTCACAATTCCACACAACATACGAGCCGGAAGCATAAAGTGTAAAGCCTGGGG
Features (pLannotate 1.2.2; 22 found; start..end, strand, type, name):
      7..28      -  protein_bind   CAP binding site: CAP binding activates transcription in the presence of cAMP. E. coli catabolite activator protein
     41..133     -  CDS            lacI (fragment): lac repressor; lacI; The lac repressor binds to the lac operator to inhibit transcription in E. coli. This inhibition can be relieved by adding lactose or isopropyl-β-D-thiogalactopyranoside (IPTG).
    316..904     -  rep_origin     ori: high-copy-number ColE1/pMB1/pBR322/pUC origin of replication
   1075..1935    -  CDS            AmpR: β-lactamase; bla; confers resistance to ampicillin, carbenicillin, and related antibiotics
   1936..2040    -  promoter       AmpR promoter: bla
   2099..2151    -  misc_feature   bom (fragment): basis of mobility region from pBR322
   2306..2685    +  enhancer       CMV enhancer: human cytomegalovirus immediate early enhancer
   2686..2889    +  promoter       CMV promoter: human cytomegalovirus (CMV) immediate early promoter
   2885..2918    +  LTR            5' LTR (truncated) (fragment): truncated 5' long terminal repeat (LTR) from HIV-1
   2934..2952    +  promoter       T7 promoter: promoter for bacteriophage T7 RNA polymerase
   3071..3787    +  CDS            EGFP: EGFP is a basic (constitutively fluorescent) green fluorescent protein published in 1996, derived from Aequorea victoria. It is reported to be a rapidly-maturing weak dimer with moderate acid sensitivity.
   3800..5032    +  CDS            Ikbkg: NEMO_MOUSE - Also known as Nemo. Experimental evidence at protein level: Swiss-Prot protein existence level 1. Regulatory subunit of the IKK core complex which phosphorylates inhibitors of NF-kappa-B thus leading to the dissociation of the inhibitor/NF-kappa-B complex and ultimately the degradation of the inhibitor (PubMed:9927690). Its binding to scaffolding polyubiquitin plays a key role in IKK activation by multiple signaling receptor pathways. Can recognize and bind both 'Lys- 63'-linked and linear polyubiquitin upon cell stimulation, with a much highr affinity for linear polyubiquitin. Co
   5269..5287    -  promoter       SP6 promoter: promoter for bacteriophage SP6 RNA polymerase
   5313..5537    +  polyA_signal   bGH poly(A) signal: bovine growth hormone polyadenylation signal
   5541..5562    +  promoter       SV40 promoter (fragment): SV40 enhancer and early promoter
   5583..6011    +  rep_origin     f1 ori (sequence partly withheld): f1 bacteriophage origin of replication; arrow indicates direction of (+) strand synthesis
   6025..6354    +  promoter       SV40 promoter: SV40 enhancer and early promoter
   6421..7212    +  CDS            neo: KKA2_KLEPN - Also known as kan, nptII. Experimental evidence at protein level: Swiss-Prot protein existence level 1. Resistance to kanamycin, neomycin, paromomycin, ribostamycin, butirosin and gentamicin B. From Klebsiella pneumoniae.
   7236..7394    +  CDS            ble (fragment): BLE_KLEPN - Experimental evidence at protein level: Swiss-Prot protein existence level 1. Binding protein with a strong affinity to the bleomycin family of antibiotics. Binds to CL990; an antimitotic-antibiotic compound. From Klebsiella pneumoniae.
   7389..7510    +  polyA_signal   SV40 poly(A) signal: SV40 polyadenylation signal
   7583..7599    -  protein_bind   lac operator: The lac repressor binds to the lac operator to inhibit transcription in E. coli. This inhibition can be relieved by adding lactose or isopropyl-β-D-thiogalactopyranoside (IPTG). lac repressor encoded by lacI
   7607..7637    -  promoter       lac promoter: promoter for the E. coli lac operon
