[The description below was written by a language model from this plasmid's Addgene catalogue record and pLannotate feature annotations shown in this document.]
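Description:
HA-EGFP-NEMO-D304N is a mammalian expression plasmid of about 7.6 kb built on the pcDNA3.1 backbone. It is propagated in E. coli at high copy from a ColE1/pUC-type origin under ampicillin selection (β-lactamase with its own promoter). It also carries an f1 phage origin. For selection in mammalian cells, an SV40 early promoter drives a neomycin phosphotransferase gene terminated by the SV40 polyadenylation signal, allowing G418 selection of stable transfectants. The annotation also picks up short fragments (lacI, ble, bom, a truncated HIV-1 LTR match, and lac promoter/operator elements). These appear to be backbone remnants rather than functional parts of the design.

The payload is a roughly 2.2 kb fusion open reading frame placed between the human CMV immediate-early enhancer/promoter and the bovine growth hormone polyadenylation signal. T7 and SP6 phage promoters flank the insert. According to the catalogue entry, the encoded protein has an N-terminal HA epitope tag followed by EGFP, fused upstream of mouse NEMO (Ikbkg, also called IKKγ), the regulatory subunit of the IKK complex, which binds polyubiquitin chains to promote NF-κB activation. The feature table annotates EGFP and Ikbkg but does not separately call the HA tag. NEMO carries the D304N point mutation. The record does not state the functional consequence of this substitution.

The stated purpose is expression of the D304N mutant in mammalian cells, where the EGFP fusion allows live or fixed-cell imaging of NEMO localization and the HA tag allows antibody detection. The associated study concerns recruitment of NEMO to damaged mitochondria and the resulting NF-κB signaling.
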