Addgene plasmid #187898: HA-EGFP-NEMO-D304N
Purpose: Mammalian cell expression of D304N mutation in NEMO
Depositing lab: Erika Holzbaur. Depositing organization: University of Pennsylvania. Publication: Damaged mitochondria recruit the effector NEMO to activate NF-kappaB signaling. Harding O, Holzer E, Riley JF, Martens S, Holzbaur ELF. Mol Cell. 2023 Sep 7;83(17):3188-3204.e7. doi: 10.1016/j.molcel.2023.08.005. PubMed 37683611.
Backbone
  Vector backbone: pcDNA3.1
  Backbone manufacturer: Invitrogen
  Backbone size w/o insert (bp): 5400
  Total vector size (bp): 7600
  Vector type: Mammalian Expression
  Selectable markers: Neomycin (select with G418)
Growth in bacteria
  Bacterial resistance: Ampicillin, 100 μg/mL
  Growth temperature: 37°C
  Growth strain: DH5alpha
  Copy number: High Copy
Gene/Insert
  Gene/Insert name: HA-EGFP-NEMO-D304N (alt name: IKBKG)
  Species: M. musculus (mouse)
  Insert size (bp): 2200
  Mutation: D304N
  GenBank ID: AF069542
  Entrez Gene: Ikbkg (a.k.a. 1110037D23Rik, IKK[g], NEMO)
  Promoter: CMV
  Tag / fusion protein: HA (N terminal on insert); EGFP (N terminal on insert)
  Cloning method: Restriction Enzyme; 5′ cloning site Blp1 (not destroyed); 3′ cloning site XbaI (not destroyed)
  Sequencing primers: 5′ pd0.5-EGFP-C 5'-GACCACTACCAGCAGAACAC; 3′ NA
Resource information
  A portion of this plasmid was derived from a plasmid made by: E. Laplantine (Institut Pasteur), Tarantino et al. JCB 2014
Terms and licenses: Academic/Nonprofit Terms; Industry Terms: Not Available to Industry
Depositor comments: Please visit https://www.biorxiv.org/content/10.1101/2022.06.21.496850v1 for bioRxiv preprint.
How to cite: HA-EGFP-NEMO-D304N was a gift from Erika Holzbaur (Addgene plasmid # 187898 ; http://n2t.net/addgene:187898 ; RRID:Addgene_187898)
